>Addgene plasmid #63344 | pFusX2-62 | depositor partial sequence | sequence record 105206 | pFusX2_TTC
AGTCTTAAGCGTCTCCCTGACCCCGGACCAAGTGGTGGCTATCGCCAGCAACGGTGGCGGCAAGCAAGCG
CTCGAAACGGTGCAGCGGCTGTTGCCGGTGCTGTGCCAGGACCATGGCCTGACCCCGGACCAAGTGGTGG
CTATCGCCAGCAACGGTGGCGGCAAGCAAGCGCTCGAAACGGTGCAGCGGCTGTTGCCGGTGCTGTGCCA
GGACCATGGCCTGACTCCGGACCAAGTGGTGGCTATCGCCAGCCACGATGGCGGCAAGCAAGCGCTCGAA
ACGGTGCAGCGGCTGTTGCCGGTGCTGTGCCAGGACCATGGCGAGACGTC
