>Addgene plasmid #63344 | pFusX2-62 | depositor partial sequence | sequence record 105207 | FusX2
CGTCTCCCTGACCCCGGACCAAGTGGTGGCTATCGAGACCGGCGCCGCTACGGGCGCGTCCCATTCGCCA
TTCAGGCTGCGCAACTGTTGGGAAGGGCGATCGGTGCGGGCTCTTCGCTATTACGCCAGCTGGCGAAAGG
GGGATGTGCTGCAAGGCGATTAAGTTGGGAACGCCAGGGTTTTCCCAGTCACGACGTTGTAAAACGACGG
CCAGTGAGCGCGCGTAATCGACTCACTATAGGGCGAATTGGGTACCGGGCCCCCCCTCGAGGTCCTCCAG
CTTTTGTTCCCTTTAGTGAGGGTTAATTGCGCGCTTGGCGTAATCATGGTCATAGCTGTTTCCTGTGTGA
AATTGTTATCCGCTCACAATTCCACACAACATACGAGCCGGAAGCATAAAGTGTAAAGCCTGGGGTGCCT
AATGAGTGAGCTAACTCACATTAATTGCGTTGCGCTCACTGCCCGCTTTCCACCGGTGGTCTCTGGCGGC
AAGCAAGCGCTCGAAACGGTGCAGCGGCTGTTGCCGGTGCTGTGCCAGGACCATGGCGAGACGTCTAGAC
CAGCCAGGACAGAAATGCCTCGACTTCGCTGCTACCCAAGGTTGCCGGGTGACGCACACCGTGGAAACGG
ATGAAGGCACGAACCCAGTGGACATAAGCCTGTTCGGTTCGTAAGCTGTAATGCAAGTAGCGTATGCGCT
CACGCAACTGGTCCAGAACCTTGACCGAACGCAGCGGTGGTAACGGCGCAGTGGCGGTTTTCATGGCTTG
TTATGACTGTTTTTTTGGGGTACAGTCTATGCCTCGGGCATCCAAGCAGCAAGCGCGTTACGCCGTGGGT
CGATGTTTGATGTTATGGAGCAGCAACGATGTTACGCAGCAGGGCAGTCGCCCTAAAACAAAGTTAAACA
TTATGAGGGAAGCGGTGATCGCCGAAGTATCGACTCAACTATCAGAGGTAGTTGGCGTCATCGAGCGCCA
TCTCGAACCGACGTTGCTGGCCGTACATTTGTACGGCTCCGCAGTGGATGGCGGCCTGAAGCCACACAGT
GATATTGATTTGCTGGTTACGGTGACCGTAAGGCTTGATGAAACAACGCGGCGAGCTTTGATCAACGACC
TTTTGGAAACTTCGGCTTCCCCTGGAGAGAGCGAGATTCTCCGCGCTGTAGAAGTCACCATTGTTGTGCA
CGACGACATCATTCCGTGGCGTTATCCAGCTAAGCGCGAACTGCAATTTGGAGAATGGCAGCGCAATGAC
ATTCTTGCAGGTATCTTCGAGCCAGCCACGATCGACATTGATCTGGCTATCTTGCTGACAAAAGCAAGAG
AACATAGCGTTGCCTTGGTAGGTCCAGCGGCGGAGGAACTCTTTGATCCGGTTCCTGAACAGGATCTATT
TGAGGCGCTAAATGAAACCTTAACGCTATGGAACTCGCCGCCCGACTGGGCTGGCGATGAGCGAAATGTA
GTGCTTACGTTGTCCCGCATTTGGTACAGCGCAGTAACCGGCAAAATCGCGCCGAAGGATGTCGCTGCCG
ACTGGGCAATGGAGCGCCTGCCGGCCCAGTATCAGCCCGTCATACTTGAAGCTAGACAGGCTTATCTTGG
ACAAGAAGAAGATCGCTTGGCCTCGCGCGCAGATCAGTTGGAAGAATTTGTCCACTACGTGAAAGGCGAG
ATCACCAAGGTAGTCGGCAAATAACCCTCGAGCCACCCATGACCAAAATCCCTTAACGTGAGTTACGCGT
CGTTCCACTGAGCGTCAGACCCCGTAGAAAAGATCAAAGGATCTTCTTGAGATCCTTTTTTTCTGCGCGT
AATCTGCTGCTTGCAAACAAAAAAACCACCGCTACCAGCGGTGGTTTGTTTGCCGGATCAAGAGCTACCA
ACTCTTTTTCCGAAGGTAACTGGCTTCAGCAGAGCGCAGATACCAAATACTGTCCTTCTAGTGTAGCCGT
AGTTAGGCCACCACTTCAAGAACTCTGTAGCACCGCCTACATACCTCGCTCTGCTAATCCTGTTACCAGT
GGCTGCTGCCAGTGGCGATAAGTCGTGTCTTACCGGGTTGGACTCAAGACGATAGTTACCGGATAAGGCG
CAGCGGTCGGGCTGAACGGGGGGTTCGTGCACACAGCCCAGCTTGGAGCGAACGACCTACACCGAACTGA
GATACCTACAGCGTGAGCATTGAGAAAGCGCCACGCTTCCCGAAGGGAGAAAGGCGGACAGGTATCCGGT
AAGCGGCAGGGTCGGAACAGGAGAGCGCACGAGGGAGCTTCCAGGGGGAAACGCCTGGTATCTTTATAGT
CCTGTCGGGTTTCGCCACCTCTGACTTGAGCGTCGATTTTTGTGATGCTCGTCAGGGGGGCGGAGCCTAT
GGAAAAACGCCAGCAACGCGGCCTTTTTACGGTTCCTGGCCTTTTGCTGGCCTTTTGCTCACATGTTCTT
TCCTGCGTTATCCCCTGATTCTGTGGATAACCGTATTACCGCCTTTGAGTGAGCTGATACCGCTCGCCGC
AGCCGAACGACCGAGCGCAGCGAGTCAGTGAGCGAGGAAGCGGAAGAGCGCCCAATACGCAAACCGCCTC
TCCCCGCGCGTTGGCCGATTCATTAATGCAGCTGGCACGACAGGTTTCCCGACTGGAAAGCGGGCAGTGA
GCGCAACGCAATTAATACGCGTACCGCTAGCCAGGAAGAGTTTGTAGAAACGCAAAAAGGCCATCCGTCA
GGATGGCCTTCTGCTTAGTTTGATGCCTGGCAGTTTATGGCGGGCGTCCTGCCCGCCACCCTCCGGGCCG
TTGCTTCACAACGTTCAAATCCGCTCCCGGCGGATTTGTCCTACTCAGGAGAGCGTTCACCGACAAACAA
CAGATAAAACGAAAGGCCCAGTCTTCCGACTGAGCCTTTCGTTTTATTTGATGCCTGGCAGTTCCCTACT
CTCGCGTTAACGCTAGCATGGATGTTTTCCCAGTCACGACGTTGTAAAACGACGGCCAGTCTTAAG
