>Addgene plasmid #63344 | pFusX2-62 | addgene partial sequence | sequence record 115563 | pCR8_R1 5'-cgaaccgaacaggcttatgt-3'
GTGCGTCACCCGGGCAACCTTGGGTAGCAGCGAAGTCGAGGCATTTCTGTCCTGGCTGGTCTAGACGTCT
CGCCATGGTCCTGGCACAGCACCGGCAACAGCCGCTGCACCGTTTCGAGCGCTTGCTTGCCGCCATCGTG
GCTGGCGATAGCCACCACTTGGTCCGGAGTCAGGCCATGGTCCTGGCACAGCACCGGCAACAGCCGCTGC
ACCGTTTCGAGCGCTTGCTTGCCGCCACCGTTGCTGGCGATAGCCACCACTTGGTCCGGGGTCAGGCCAT
GGTCCTGGCACAGCACCGGCAACAGCCGCTGCACCGTTTCGAGCGCTTGCTTGCCGCCACCGTTGCTGGC
GATAGCCACCACTTGGTCCGGGGTCAGGGAGACGCTTAAGACTGGCCGTCGTTTTACAACGTCGTGACTG
GGAAAACATCCATGCTAGCGTTAACGCGAGAGTAGGGAACTGCCAGGCATCAAATAAAACGAAAGGCTCA
GTCGGAAGACTGGGCCTTTCGTTTTATCTGTTGTTTGTCGGTGAACGCTCTCCTGAGTAGGACAAATCCG
CCGGGAGCGGATTTGAACGTTGTGAAGCAACGGCCCGGAGGGTGGCGGGCAGGACGCCCGCCATAAACTG
CCAGGCATCAAACTAAGCAGAAGGCCATCCTGACGGATGGCCTTTTTGCGTTTCTACAAA
