[The description below was written by a language model from this plasmid's Addgene catalogue record.]
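Description:
pFusX2-62 is a bacterial library plasmid from the FusX system, a one-step assembly scheme for building TALE repeat arrays used in TALENs and related genome-targeting proteins. It is built on the FusX2 backbone (about 3 kb without the insert), is maintained in E. coli as a high-copy plasmid, and is selected with spectinomycin. The record does not name the origin of replication or provide a feature table, so no further detail on backbone elements can be given. The listed sequencing primers carry pCR8 names, which suggests pCR8-type flanking sequence, but the record does not state this explicitly.

The insert is a synthetic, pre-assembled trimer of TALE repeats carrying the repeat-variable diresidues NG, NG and HD. Under the standard TALE code, NG recognises thymine and HD recognises cytosine, so this module specifies the DNA triplet TTC, consistent with its alternative name X2_TTC. The "X2" designation marks its place in the array: this plasmid supplies RVD positions 4 to 6 of the final TALE. The trimer was cloned through BsaI sites that were destroyed in the process, as is typical of Golden Gate-style construction with type IIS enzymes.

In use, the plasmid serves as one member of a set of position-specific trimer libraries. A user picks the plasmid matching the desired three bases at each position and combines the selected modules to assemble a full-length repeat array for a chosen target sequence. The plasmid has no expression function of its own. The record describes no promoter, tag or reporter, and it acts purely as a donor of the repeat module.
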