Addgene plasmid #63344: pFusX2-62
Purpose: Encodes RVD positions 4-6 in TALEN assembly
Depositing lab: Stephen Ekker. Depositing organization: Mayo Foundation for Medical Education and Research. Publication: FusX: A rapid one-step TALE assembly system for genome science. Ma AC, McNulty MS, Tanya PL, Jarryd CM, Martinez-Galvez G, Argue DP, Lee HB, Urban MD, Bullard CE, Blackburn PR, Man TK, Clark KJ, Ekker SC. Hum Gene Ther. 2016 Jun;27(6):451-63. doi: 10.1089/hum.2015.172 PubMed 26854857.
Backbone
  Vector backbone: FusX2
  Backbone size w/o insert (bp): 3006
  Vector type: TALEN
Growth in bacteria
  Bacterial resistance: Spectinomycin, 50 μg/mL
  Growth temperature: 37°C
  Growth strain: DH5alpha
  Copy number: High Copy
Gene/Insert
  Gene/Insert name: NG NG HD (alt name: X2_TTC)
  Species: Synthetic
  Mutation: none
  Cloning method: Restriction Enzyme; 5′ cloning site BsaI (destroyed during cloning); 3′ cloning site BsaI (destroyed during cloning)
  Sequencing primers: 5′ pCR8_F1; 3′ pCR8_R1
Terms and licenses: Academic/Nonprofit Terms; Industry Terms: Not Available to Industry
How to cite: pFusX2-62 was a gift from Stephen Ekker (Addgene plasmid # 63344 ; http://n2t.net/addgene:63344 ; RRID:Addgene_63344)
